>Addgene plasmid #177976 | pCW57.1 tTA SDHA | addgene full sequence | sequence record 349899 | Addgene Partial NGS Result
TGGACTCAAGACGATAGTTACCGGATAAGGCGCAGCGGTCGGGCTGAACGGGGGGTTCGTGCACACAGCC
CAGCTTGGAGCGAACGACCTACACCGAACTGAGATACCTACAGCGTGAGCTATGAGAAAGCGCCACGCTT
CCCGAAGGGAGAAAGGCGGACAGGTATCCGGTAAGCGGCAGGGTCGGAACAGGAGAGCGCACGAGGGAGC
TTCCAGGGGGAAACGCCTGGTATCTTTATAGTCCTGTCGGGTTTCGCCACCTCTGACTTGAGCGTCGATT
TTTGTGATGCTCGTCAGGGGGGCGGAGCCTATGGAAAAACGCCAGCAACGCGGCCTTTTTACGGTTCCTG
GCCTTTTGCTGGCCTTTTGCTCACATGTTCTTTCCTGCGTTATCCCCTGATTCTGTGGATAACCGTATTA
CCGCCTTTGAGTGAGCTGATACCGCTCGCCGCAGCCGAACGACCGAGCGCAGCGAGTCAGTGAGCGAGGA
AGCGGAAGAGCGCCCAATACGCAAACCGCCTCTCCCCGCGCGTTGGCCGATTCATTAATGCAGCTGGCAC
GACAGGTTTCCCGACTGGAAAGCGGGCAGTGAGCGCAACGCAATTAATGTGAGTTAGCTCACTCATTAGG
CACCCCAGGCTTTACACTTTATGCTTCCGGCTCGTATGTTGTGTGGAATTGTGAGCGGATAACAATTTCA
CACAGGAAACAGCTATGACCATGATTACGCCAAGCGCGCAATTAACCCTCACTAAAGGGAACAAAAGCTG
GAGCTGCAAGCTTAATGTAGTCTTATGCAATACTCTTGTAGTCTTGCAACATGGTAACGATGAGTTAGCA
ACATGCCTTACAAGGAGAGAAAAAGCACCGTGCATGCCGATTGGTGGAAGTAAGGTGGTACGATCGTGCC
TTATTAGGAAGGCAACAGACGGGTCTGACATGGATTGGACGAACCACTGAATTGCCGCATTGCAGAGATA
TTGTATTTAAGTGCCTAGCTCGATACATAAACGGGTCTCTCTGGTTAGACCAGATCTGAGCCTGGGAGCT
CTCTGGCTAACTAGGGAACCCACTGCTTAAGCCTCAATAAAGCTTGCCTTGAGTGCTTCAAGTAGTGTGT
GCCCGTCTGTTGTGTGACTCTGGTAACTAGAGATCCCTCAGACCCTTTTAGTCAGTGTGGAAAATCTCTA
GCAGTGGCGCCCGAACAGGGACTTGAAAGCGAAAGGGAAACCAGAGGAGCTCTCTCGACGCAGGACTCGG
CTTGCTGAAGCGCGCACGGCAAGAGGCGAGGGGCGGCGACTGGTGAGTACGCCAAAAATTTTGACTAGCG
GAGGCTAGAAGGAGAGAGATGGGTGCGAGAGCGTCAGTATTAAGCGGGGGAGAATTAGATCGCGATGGGA
AAAAATTCGGTTAAGGCCAGGGGGAAAGAAAAAATATAAATTAAAACATATAGTATGGGCAAGCAGGGAG
CTAGAACGATTCGCAGTTAATCCTGGCCTGTTAGAAACATCAGAAGGCTGTAGACAAATACTGGGACAGC
TACAACCATCCCTTCAGACAGGATCAGAAGAACTTAGATCATTATATAATACAGTAGCAACCCTCTATTG
TGTGCATCAAAGGATAGAGATAAAAGACACCAAGGAAGCTTTAGACAAGATAGAGGAAGAGCAAAACAAA
AGTAAGACCACCGCACAGCAAGCGGCCGCTGATCTTCAGACCTGGAGGAGGAGATATGAGGGACAATTGG
AGAAGTGAATTATATAAATATAAAGTAGTAAAAATTGAACCATTAGGAGTAGCACCCACCAAGGCAAAGA
GAAGAGTGGTGCAGAGAGAAAAAAGAGCAGTGGGAATAGGAGCTTTGTTCCTTGGGTTCTTGGGAGCAGC
AGGAAGCACTATGGGCGCAGCGTCAATGACGCTGACGGTACAGGCCAGACAATTATTGTCTGGTATAGTG
CAGCAGCAGAACAATTTGCTGAGGGCTATTGAGGCGCAACAGCATCTGTTGCAACTCACAGTCTGGGGCA
TCAAGCAGCTCCAGGCAAGAATCCTGGCTGTGGAAAGATACCTAAAGGATCAACAGCTCCTGGGGATTTG
GGGTTGCTCTGGAAAACTCATTTGCACCACTGCTGTGCCTTGGAATGCTAGTTGGAGTAATAAATCTCTG
GAACAGATTTGGAATCACACGACCTGGATGGAGTGGGACAGAGAAATTAACAATTACACAAGCTTAATAC
ACTCCTTAATTGAAGAATCGCAAAACCAGCAAGAAAAGAATGAACAAGAATTATTGGAATTAGATAAATG
GGCAAGTTTGTGGAATTGGTTTAACATAACAAATTGGCTGTGGTATATAAAATTATTCATAATGATAGTA
GGAGGCTTGGTAGGTTTAAGAATAGTTTTTGCTGTACTTTCTATAGTGAATAGAGTTAGGCAGGGATATT
CACCATTATCGTTTCAGACCCACCTCCCAACCCCGAGGGGACAATTCTCGACCTCGAGACAAATGGCAGT
ATTCATCCACAATTTTAAAAGAAAAGGGGGGATTGGGGGGTACAGTGCAGGGGAAAGAATAGTAGACATA
ATAGCAACAGACATACAAACTAAAGAATTACAAAAACAAATTACAAAAATTCAAAATTTTCGGGTTTATT
ACAGGGACAGCAGAGATCCACTTTGGCCGCGAATCGATATGTCGAGTTTACTCCCTATCAGTGATAGAGA
ACGTATGTCGAGTTTACTCCCTATCAGTGATAGAGAACGATGTCGAGTTTACTCCCTATCAGTGATAGAG
AACGTATGTCGAGTTTACTCCCTATCAGTGATAGAGAACGTATGTCGAGTTTACTCCCTATCAGTGATAG
AGAACGTATGTCGAGTTTATCCCTATCAGTGATAGAGAACGTATGTCGAGTTTACTCCCTATCAGTGATA
GAGAACGTATGTCGAGGTAGGCGTGTACGGTGGGAGGCCTATATAAGCAGAGCTCGTTTAGTGAACCGTC
AGATCGCCTGGAGAATTGGCTAGCATCATCCTCTAGACTTTAATTAAGGATCCGCGCCACCATGGGAATG
AGTGGTGTCCGAGGACTGTCAAGGCTGCTTTCTGCGAGGAGGCTTGCGTTGGCGAAGGCCTGGCCTACGG
TCCTGCAAACCGGAACCCGCGGCTTTCATTTTACGGTGGACGGCAACAAAAGAGCCAGTGCCAAAGTCAG
CGACAGTATCTCTGCGCAATACCCTGTTGTAGATCATGAATTTGACGCCGTCGTTGTTGGAGCAGGAGGT
GCTGGGCTCCGGGCCGCCTTCGGTCTCTCAGAAGCCGGGTTCAACACAGCGTGCGTCACCAAGTTGTTCC
CAACTCGAAGTCACACTGTCGCCGCTCAAGGCGGGATAAATGCTGCCCTGGGCAACATGGAGGAGGATAA
TTGGAGGTGGCATTTTTACGACACTGTAAAGGGGAGTGACTGGCTGGGAGACCAAGACGCAATTCACTAC
ATGACAGAGCAGGCCCCCGCCGCCGTCGTGGAGTTGGAGAACTACGGCATGCCTTTTAGTCGGACGGAGG
ACGGGAAGATATACCAAAGGGCCTTTGGTGGTCAATCTTTGAAATTCGGAAAAGGAGGACAAGCACATCG
ATGCTGTTGCGTAGCCGACAGGACGGGTCATTCCTTGCTTCACACGCTCTACGGTCGGAGTCTCCGCTAT
GATACAAGCTACTTCGTGGAATATTTCGCCCTCGATCTCCTCATGGAAAATGGGGAATGTCGGGGAGTCA
TCGCCTTGTGTATCGAGGACGGTTCTATCCACCGCATTAGAGCGAAGAATACCGTCGTAGCTACTGGGGG
GTATGGGCGAACATACTTCAGCTGCACCAGCGCGCACACTAGCACAGGGGACGGAACGGCTATGATAACG
CGAGCCGGGCTGCCATGCCAAGATTTGGAGTTCGTACAATTCCATCCAACCGGAATATATGGAGCCGGTT
GCTTGATAACTGAAGGCTGTAGGGGCGAGGGGGGCATTTTGATTAACAGCCAAGGCGAGCGCTTCATGGA
ACGGTATGCGCCGGTGGCAAAGGATCTTGCCAGCCGGGATGTTGTGTCACGCAGCATGACTCTGGAGATC
CGAGAAGGTCGCGGTTGCGGGCCCGAAAAGGACCACGTATACCTGCAGTTGCACCACCTGCCCCCTGAAC
AATTGGCTACTCGCTTGCCAGGAATTTCTGAGACGGCCATGATATTCGCTGGCGTGGACGTGACTAAGGA
GCCTATTCCGGTGTTGCCCACGGTACATTACAATATGGGGGGGATACCTACAAATTATAAAGGGCAGGTA
CTTCGCCATGTAAATGGCCAGGATCAGATCGTGCCCGGCCTTTACGCGTGCGGGGAGGCAGCTTGCGCGT
CTGTTCACGGGGCGAACAGATTGGGGGCCAATAGCTTGTTGGACCTTGTGGTGTTCGGCCGCGCTTGCGC
ATTGAGTATCGAGGAATCCTGTCGCCCTGGTGACAAGGTTCCTCCCATTAAGCCAAATGCCGGAGAAGAA
AGCGTGATGAACCTCGACAAGCTGAGATTCGCAGACGGCAGCATACGCACATCCGAGTTGCGCCTCAGCA
TGCAAAAATCTATGCAGAATCACGCCGCGGTGTTTAGAGTGGGCTCCGTCCTGCAAGAGGGCTGTGGAAA
GATTTCCAAACTCTATGGAGACCTGAAACATTTGAAAACATTTGACCGAGGAATGGTCTGGAATACCGAT
TTGGTGGAAACTCTCGAGCTCCAGAACCTCATGCTTTGTGCTTTGCAGACTATATACGGAGCCGAGGCTC
GAAAAGAAAGTCGAGGCGCTCACGCTAGGGAAGACTACAAGGTACGCATCGACGAATACGACTATAGTAA
ACCTATACAGGGGCAGCAAAAAAAGCCTTTTGAAGAGCACTGGCGGAAACATACCTTGTCTTACGTCGAT
GTCGGTACGGGTAAAGTGACGCTGGAGTATCGGCCTGTGATAGATAAAACATTGAACGAAGCTGACTGTG
CTACGGTACCCCCAGCCATCCGGTCTTACTAAGGGTCGACGGGAGAATTCGGATCCGGGGTTGGGGTTGC
GCCTTTTCCAAGGCAGCCCTGGGTTTGCGCAGGGACGCGGCTGCTCTGGGCGTGGTTCCGGGAAACGCAG
CGGCGCCGACCCTGGGTCTCGCACATTCTTCACGTCCGTTCGCAGCGTCACCCGGATCTTCGCCGCTACC
CTTGTGGGCCCCCCGGCGACGCTTCCTGCTCCGCCCCTAAGTCGGGAAGGTTCCTTGCGGTTCGCGGCGT
GCCGGACGTGACAAACGGAAGCCGCACGTCTCACTAGTACCCTCGCAGACGGACAGCGCCAGGGAGCAAT
GGCAGCGCGCCGACCGCGATGGGCTGTGGCCAATAGCGGCTGCTCAGCAGGGCGCGCCGAGAGCAGCGGC
CGGGAAGGGGCGGTGCGGGAGGCGGGGTGTGGGGCGGTAGTGTGGGCCCTGTTCCTGCCCGCGCGGTGTT
CCGCATTCTGCAAGCCTCCGGAGCGCACGTCGGCAGTCGGCTCCCTCGTTGACCGAATCACCGACCTCTC
TCCCCAGCAATTCACCATGGTTCCTTTGTCTCAAGAAGAATCCACCCTCATTGAAAGAGCAACGGCTACA
ATCAACAGCATCCCCATCTCTGAAGACTACAGCGTCGCCAGCGCAGCTCTCTCTAGCGACGGCCGCATCT
TCACTGGTGTCAATGTATATCATTTTACTGGGGGACCTTGTGCAGAACTCGTGGTGCTGGGCACTGCTGC
TGCTGCGGCAGCTGGCAACCTGACTTGTATCGTCGCGATCGGAAATGAGAACAGGGGCATCTTGAGCCCC
TGCGGACGGTGCCGACAGGTGCTTCTCGATCTGCATCCTGGGATCAAAGCCATAGTGAAGGACAGTGATG
GACAGCCGACGGCAGTTGGGATTCGTGAATTGCTGCCCTCTGGTTATGTGTGGGAGGGCCCCGGTGCCGA
AGGTAGAGGTTCTCTCCTCACTTGTGGTGATGTTGAAGAAAACCCTGGTCCAATGTCTAGACTGGACAAG
AGCAAAGTCATAAACTCTGCTCTGGAATTACTCAATGAAGTCGGTATCGAAGGCCTGACGACAAGGAAAC
TCGCTCAAAAGCTGGGAGTTGAGCAGCCTACCCTGTACTGGCACGTGAAGAACAAGCGGGCCCTGCTCGA
TGCCCTGGCAATCGAGATGCTGGACAGGCATCATACCCACTTCTGCCCCCTGGAAGGCGAGTCATGGCAA
GACTTTCTGCGGAACAACGCCAAGTCATTCCGCTGTGCTCTCCTCTCACATCGCGACGGGGCTAAAGTGC
ATCTCGGCACCCGCCCAACAGAGAAACAGTACGAAACCCTGGAAAATCAGCTCGCGTTCCTGTGTCAGCA
AGGCTTCTCCCTGGAGAACGCACTGTACGCTCTGTCCGCCGTGGGCCACTTTACACTGGGCTGCGTATTG
GAGGATCAGGAGCATCAAGTAGCAAAAGAGGAAAGAGAGACACCTACCACCGATTCTATGCCCCCACTTC
TGAGACAAGCAATTGAGCTGTTCGACCATCAGGGAGCCGAACCTGCCTTCCTTTTCGGCCTGGAACTAAT
CATATGTGGCCTGGAGAAACAGCTAAAGTGCGAAAGCGGCGGGCCGGCCGACGCCCTTGACGATTTTGAC
TTAGACATGCTCCCAGCCGATGCCCTTGACGACTTTGACCTTGATATGCTGCCTGCTGACGCTCTTGACG
ATTTTGACCTTGACATGCTCCCCGGGTAACTAAGTAAGGATCGATCCAAGATATCGTATTCTTAACTATG
TTGCTCCTTTTACGCTATGTGGATACGCTGCTTTAATGCCTTTGTATCATGCTATTGCTTCCCGTATGGC
TTTCATTTTCTCCTCCTTGTATAAATCCTGGTTGCTGTCTCTTTATGAGGAGTTGTGGCCCGTTGTCAGG
CAACGTGGCGTGGTGTGCACTGTGTTTGCTGACGCAACCCCCACTGGTTGGGGCATTGCCACCACCTGTC
AGCTCCTTTCCGGGACTTTCGCTTTCCCCCTCCCTATTGCCACGGCGGAACTCATCGCCGCCTGCCTTGC
CCGCTGCTGGACAGGGGCTCGGCTGTTGGGCACTGACAATTCCGTGGTGTTGTCGGGGAAGCTGACGTCC
TTTCCATGGCTGCTCGCCTGTGTTGCCACCTGGATTCTGCGCGGGACGTCCTTCTGCTACGTCCCTTCGG
CCCTCAATCCAGCGGACCTTCCTTCCCGCGGCCTGCTGCCGGCTCTGCGGCCTCTTCCGCGTCTTCGCCT
TCGCCCTCAGACGAGTCGGATCTCCCTTTGGGCCGCCTCCCCGCCTGTTTCGCCTCGGCGTCCGGACTAG
AGGTACCTTTAAGACCAATGACTTACAAGGCAGCTGTAGATCTTAGCCACTTTTTAAAAGAAAAGGGGGG
ACTGGAAGGGCTAATTCACTCCCAACGAAGACAAGATCTGCTTTTTGCTTGTACTGGGTCTCTCTGGTTA
GACCAGATCTGAGCCTGGGAGCTCTCTGGCTAACTAGGGAACCCACTGCTTAAGCCTCAATAAAGCTTGC
CTTGAGTGCTTCAAGTAGTGTGTGCCCGTCTGTTGTGTGACTCTGGTAACTAGAGATCCCTCAGACCCTT
TTAGTCAGTGTGGAAAATCTCTAGCAGTAGTAGTTCATGTCATCTTATTATTCAGTATTTATAACTTGCA
AAGAAATGAATATCAGAGAGTGAGAGGAACTTGTTTATTGCAGCTTATAATGGTTACAAATAAAGCAATA
GCATCACAAATTTCACAAATAAAGCATTTTTTTCACTGCATTCTAGTTGTGGTTTGTCCAAACTCATCAA
TGTATCTTATCATGTCTGGCTCTAGCTATCCCGCCCCTAACTCCGCCCATCCCGCCCCTAACTCCGCCCA
GTTCCGCCCATTCTCCGCCCCATGGCTGACTAATTTTTTTTATTTATGCAGAGGCCGAGGCCGCCTCGGC
CTCTGAGCTATTCCAGAAGTAGTGAGGAGGCTTTTTTGGAGGCCTTTCAAATATGTATCCGCTCATGAGA
CAATAACCCTGATAAATGCTTCAATAATATTGAAAAAGGAAGAGTATGAGTATTCAACATTTCCGTGTCG
CCCTTATTCCCTTTTTTGCGGCATTTTGCCTTCCTGTTTTTGCTCACCCAGAAACGCTGGTGAAAGTAAA
AGATGCTGAAGATCAGTTGGGTGCACGAGTGGGTTACATCGAACTGGATCTCAACAGCGGTAAGATCCTT
GAGAGTTTTCGCCCCGAAGAACGTTTTCCAATGATGAGCACTTTTAAAGTTCTGCTATGTGGCGCGGTAT
TATCCCGTATTGACGCCGGGCAAGAGCAACTCGGTCGCCGCATACACTATTCTCAGAATGACTTGGTTGA
GTACTCACCAGTCACAGAAAAGCATCTTACGGATGGCATGACAGTAAGAGAATTATGCAGTGCTGCCATA
ACCATGAGTGATAACACTGCGGCCAACTTACTTCTGACAACGATCGGAGGACCGAAGGAGCTAACCGCTT
TTTTGCACAACATGGGGGATCATGTAACTCGCCTTGATCGTTGGGAACCGGAGCTGAATGAAGCCATACC
AAACGACGAGCGTGACACCACGATGCCTGTAGCAATGGCAACAACGTTGCGCAAACTATTAACTGGCGAA
CTACTTACTCTAGCTTCCCGGCAACAATTAATAGACTGGATGGAGGCGGATAAAGTTGCAGGACCACTTC
TGCGCTCGGCCCTTCCGGCTGGCTGGTTTATTGCTGATAAATCTGGAGCCGGTGAGCGTGGGTCTCGCGG
TATCATTGCAGCACTGGGGCCAGATGGTAAGCCCTCCCGTATCGTAGTTATCTACACGACGGGGAGTCAG
GCAACTATGGATGAACGAAATAGACAGATCGCTGAGATAGGTGCCTCACTGATTAAGCATTGGTAACTGT
CAGACCAAGTTTACTCATATATACTTTAGATTGATTTAAAACTTCATTTTTAATTTAAAAGGATCTAGGT
GAAGATCCTTTTTGATAATCTCATGACCAAAATCCCTTAACGTGAGTTTTCGTTCCACTGAGCGTCAGAC
CCCGTAGAAAAGATCAAAGGATCTTCTTGAGATCCTTTTTTTCTGCGCGTAATCTGCTGCTTGCAAACAA
AAAAACCACCGCTACCAGCGGTGGTTTGTTTGCCGGATCAAGAGCTACCAACTCTTTTTCCGAAGGTAAC
TGGCTTCAGCAGAGCGCAGATACCAAATACTGTTCTTCTAGTGTAGCCGTAGTTAGGCCACCACTTCAAG
AACTCTGTAGCACCGCCTACATACCTCGCTCTGCTAATCCTGTTACCAGTGGCTGCTGCCAGTGGCGATA
AGTCGTGTCTTACCGGGT
Features (pLannotate 1.2.2; 26 found; start..end, strand, type, name):
    500..592     +  CDS            lacI (fragment): lac repressor; lacI; The lac repressor binds to the lac operator to inhibit transcription in E. coli. This inhibition can be relieved by adding lactose or isopropyl-β-D-thiogalactopyranoside (IPTG).
    605..626     +  protein_bind   CAP binding site: CAP binding activates transcription in the presence of cAMP. E. coli catabolite activator protein
    641..671     +  promoter       lac promoter: promoter for the E. coli lac operon
    679..695     +  protein_bind   lac operator: The lac repressor binds to the lac operator to inhibit transcription in E. coli. This inhibition can be relieved by adding lactose or isopropyl-β-D-thiogalactopyranoside (IPTG). lac repressor encoded by lacI
    740..758     +  promoter       T3 promoter: promoter for bacteriophage T3 RNA polymerase
    786..1012    +  promoter       RSV promoter: Rous sarcoma virus enhancer/promoter
   1013..1193    +  LTR            5' LTR (truncated): truncated 5' long terminal repeat (LTR) from HIV-1
   1240..1365    +  misc_feature   HIV-1 Ψ: packaging signal of human immunodeficiency virus type 1
   1349..1712    +  CDS            HIV-1 gag (fragment): gag protein from human immunodeficiency virus 1; gag
   1858..2091    +  misc_feature   RRE: The Rev response element (RRE) of HIV-1 allows for Rev-dependent mRNA export from the nucleus to the cytoplasm.
   2468..2492    +  CDS            Rev (fragment): human immunodeficiency virus 1 (HIV-1) Rev protein; rev; enhances nuclear export of unspliced and incompletely spliced viral mRNAs
   2533..2650    +  misc_feature   cPPT/CTS: central polypurine tract and central termination sequence of HIV-1
   2704..3018    +  promoter       tight TRE promoter: Tet-responsive promoter PTight, consisting of seven tet operator sequences followed by the minimal CMV promoter
   3078..5069    +  CDS            SDHA: SDHA_HUMAN - Also known as SDH2, SDHF. Experimental evidence at protein level: Swiss-Prot protein existence level 1. Flavoprotein (FP) subunit of succinate dehydrogenase (SDH) that is involved in complex II of the mitochondrial electron transport chain and is responsible for transferring electrons from succinate to ubiquinone (coenzyme Q) (PubMed:24781757). Can act as a tumor suppressor (PubMed:20484225). From Homo sapiens (Human).
   5097..5607    +  promoter       hPGK promoter: human phosphoglycerate kinase 1 promoter
   5623..6009    +  CDS            BSD: blasticidin S deaminase; Aspergillus terreus BSD; confers resistance to blasticidin
   6073..6770    +  CDS            rtTA3 (fragment): reverse tetracycline transactivator 3 activates expression from Tet-responsive promoters in the presence of doxycycline
   6700..6810    +  CDS            VP48: 3 tandem repeats of the minimal activation domain of herpes simplex virus VP16 (Cheng et al., 2013)
   6846..7394    +  misc_feature   WPRE (fragment): woodchuck hepatitis virus posttranscriptional regulatory element
   7420..7491    +  CDS            nef (fragment): NEF_HV1Z2 - Experimental evidence at protein level: Swiss-Prot protein existence level 1. Extracellular Nef protein targets CD4(+) T-lymphocytes for apoptosis by interacting with CXCR4 surface receptors. From Human immunodeficiency virus type 1 group M subtype D (isolate Z2/CDC-Z34) (HIV-1).
   7493..7726    +  LTR            3' LTR (ΔU3): self-inactivating 3' long terminal repeat (LTR) from HIV-1
   7798..7919    +  polyA_signal   SV40 poly(A) signal: SV40 polyadenylation signal
   7959..8094    +  rep_origin     SV40 ori: SV40 origin of replication
   8102..8165    +  promoter       AmpR promoter: bla
   8166..9026    +  CDS            AmpR: β-lactamase; bla; confers resistance to ampicillin, carbenicillin, and related antibiotics
   9197..317     +  rep_origin     ori (across the origin): high-copy-number ColE1/pMB1/pBR322/pUC origin of replication
