[The description below was written by a language model from this plasmid's Addgene catalogue record and pLannotate feature annotations shown in this document.]
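Description:
pCW57.1 tTA SDHA is a third-generation-style, self-inactivating HIV-1 lentiviral transfer plasmid for doxycycline-repressible ("Tet-Off") expression of human SDHA in mammalian cells. It is propagated in E. coli through a high-copy ColE1/pUC-type origin with ampicillin resistance (β-lactamase). The viral genome is transcribed from an RSV promoter fused to a truncated 5' LTR and carries the Ψ packaging signal with a gag fragment, the Rev response element, cPPT/CTS, a WPRE fragment and a ΔU3 3' LTR. An SV40 poly(A) signal and SV40 origin lie downstream. Packaging functions are not encoded on this plasmid, so they must come from helper plasmids.

The payload is an all-in-one two-cassette design. A tight TRE promoter (seven tet operators plus a minimal CMV promoter) drives the roughly 2 kb SDHA coding sequence, which encodes the flavoprotein subunit of succinate dehydrogenase, mitochondrial complex II. The cDNA carries silent point mutations in an SDHA sgRNA target site, which should make it resistant to Cas9 cutting and suited to re-expression in cells whose endogenous gene has been disrupted. Downstream, the human PGK promoter drives blasticidin S deaminase for selection of transduced cells, followed by a tetracycline transactivator with a VP16-derived activation domain. The automated annotation labels this as an rtTA3 fragment. However, the plasmid name and stated purpose indicate tTA, which activates the TRE without doxycycline and is switched off when the drug is added. The record does not annotate the element linking the two coding sequences. Although the parent backbone is named for an N-terminal GFP, no GFP feature is annotated. The sequence record is also labelled a partial NGS result.
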