Addgene plasmid #177976: pCW57.1 tTA SDHA
Purpose: All-in-one dox-repressible expression of cDNA
Depositing lab: David Sabatini & Jessica Spinelli. Depositing organization: Whitehead Institute for Biomedical Research. Publication: Fumarate is a terminal electron acceptor in the mammalian electron transport chain. Spinelli JB, Rosen PC, Sprenger HG, Puszynska AM, Mann JL, Roessler JM, Cangelosi AL, Henne A, Condon KJ, Zhang T, Kunchok T, Lewis CA, Chandel NS, Sabatini DM. Science. 2021 Dec 3;374(6572):1227-1237. doi: 10.1126/science.abi7495. Epub 2021 Dec 2. PubMed 34855504.
Backbone
  Vector backbone: pCW57.1 N-term GFP tTA
  Vector type: Mammalian Expression, Lentiviral
  Selectable markers: Blasticidin
Growth in bacteria
  Bacterial resistance: Ampicillin, 100 μg/mL
  Growth temperature: 30°C
  Growth strain: NEB Stable
  Copy number: High Copy
Gene/Insert
  Gene/Insert name: SDHA
  Species: H. sapiens (human)
  Insert size (bp): 1995
  Mutation: Silent point mutations to SDHA sgRNA target
  Entrez Gene: SDHA (a.k.a. CMD1GG, FP, MC2DN1, NDAXOA, PGL5, PPGL5, SDH1, SDH2, SDHF)
  Cloning method: Restriction Enzyme; 5′ cloning site Unknown (unknown if destroyed)
Terms and licenses: Academic/Nonprofit Terms; Industry Terms: Not Available to Industry
How to cite: pCW57.1 tTA SDHA was a gift from David Sabatini & Jessica Spinelli (Addgene plasmid # 177976 ; http://n2t.net/addgene:177976 ; RRID:Addgene_177976)
