>Addgene plasmid #177976 | pCW57.1 tTA SDHA | depositor partial sequence | sequence record 345360 | SDHA inset
ATGAGTGGTGTCCGAGGACTGTCAAGGCTGCTTTCTGCGAGGAGGCTTGCGTTGGCGAAGGCCTGGCCTA
CGGTCCTGCAAACCGGAACCCGCGGCTTTCATTTTACGGTGGACGGCAACAAAAGAGCCAGTGCCAAAGT
CAGCGACAGTATCTCTGCGCAATACCCTGTTGTAGATCATGAATTTGACGCCGTCGTTGTTGGAGCAGGA
GGTGCTGGGCTCCGGGCCGCCTTCGGTCTCTCAGAAGCCGGGTTCAACACAGCGTGCGTCACCAAGTTGT
TCCCAACTCGAAGTCACACTGTCGCCGCTCAAGGCGGGATAAATGCTGCCCTGGGCAACATGGAGGAGGA
TAATTGGAGGTGGCATTTTTACGACACTGTAAAGGGGAGTGACTGGCTGGGAGACCAAGACGCAATTCAC
TACATGACAGAGCAGGCCCCCGCCGCCGTCGTGGAGTTGGAGAACTACGGCATGCCTTTTAGTCGGACGG
AGGACGGGAAGATATACCAAAGGGCCTTTGGTGGTCAATCTTTGAAATTCGGAAAAGGAGGACAAGCACA
TCGATGCTGTTGCGTAGCCGACAGGACGGGTCATTCCTTGCTTCACACGCTCTACGGTCGGAGTCTCCGC
TATGATACAAGCTACTTCGTGGAATATTTCGCCCTCGATCTCCTCATGGAAAATGGGGAATGTCGGGGAG
TCATCGCCTTGTGTATCGAGGACGGTTCTATCCACCGCATTAGAGCGAAGAATACCGTCGTAGCTACTGG
GGGGTATGGGCGAACATACTTCAGCTGCACCAGCGCGCACACTAGCACAGGGGACGGAACGGCTATGATA
ACGCGAGCCGGGCTGCCATGCCAAGATTTGGAGTTCGTACAATTCCATCCAACCGGAATATATGGAGCCG
GTTGCTTGATAACTGAAGGCTGTAGGGGCGAGGGGGGCATTTTGATTAACAGCCAAGGCGAGCGCTTCAT
GGAACGGTATGCGCCGGTGGCAAAGGATCTTGCCAGCCGGGATGTTGTGTCACGCAGCATGACTCTGGAG
ATCCGAGAAGGTCGCGGTTGCGGGCCCGAAAAGGACCACGTATACCTGCAGTTGCACCACCTGCCCCCTG
AACAATTGGCTACTCGCTTGCCAGGAATTTCTGAGACGGCCATGATATTCGCTGGCGTGGACGTGACTAA
GGAGCCTATTCCGGTGTTGCCCACGGTACATTACAATATGGGGGGGATACCTACAAATTATAAAGGGCAG
GTACTTCGCCATGTAAATGGCCAGGATCAGATCGTGCCCGGCCTTTACGCGTGCGGGGAGGCAGCTTGCG
CGTCTGTTCACGGGGCGAACAGATTGGGGGCCAATAGCTTGTTGGACCTTGTGGTGTTCGGCCGCGCTTG
CGCATTGAGTATCGAGGAATCCTGTCGCCCTGGTGACAAGGTTCCTCCCATTAAGCCAAATGCCGGAGAA
GAAAGCGTGATGAACCTCGACAAGCTGAGATTCGCAGACGGCAGCATACGCACATCCGAGTTGCGCCTCA
GCATGCAAAAATCTATGCAGAATCACGCCGCGGTGTTTAGAGTGGGCTCCGTCCTGCAAGAGGGCTGTGG
AAAGATTTCCAAACTCTATGGAGACCTGAAACATTTGAAAACATTTGACCGAGGAATGGTCTGGAATACC
GATTTGGTGGAAACTCTCGAGCTCCAGAACCTCATGCTTTGTGCTTTGCAGACTATATACGGAGCCGAGG
CTCGAAAAGAAAGTCGAGGCGCTCACGCTAGGGAAGACTACAAGGTACGCATCGACGAATACGACTATAG
TAAACCTATACAGGGGCAGCAAAAAAAGCCTTTTGAAGAGCACTGGCGGAAACATACCTTGTCTTACGTC
GATGTCGGTACGGGTAAAGTGACGCTGGAGTATCGGCCTGTGATAGATAAAACATTGAACGAAGCTGACT
GTGCTACGGTACCCCCAGCCATCCGGTCTTACTAA
